LOCUS       pMyNT 6896 bp ds-DNA circular SYN 27-MAR-2013
DEFINITION  .
ACCESSION   .
VERSION     .
KEYWORDS    pMyNT
SOURCE      synthetic DNA construct
  ORGANISM  .
REFERENCE   1 (bases 1 to 6896)
  AUTHORS   .
  TITLE     Direct Submission
  JOURNAL   Exported 27Mar, 2013 from SnapGene Viewer 1.5.2
            http://www.snapgene.com
COMMENT     This file is created by Vector NTI http://www.invitrogen.com/
FEATURES             Location/Qualifiers
     source          1..6896
                     /organism="synthetic DNA construct"
                     /mol_type="plasmid"
     CDS             complement(14..1012)
                     /codon_start=1
                     /label="hygR"
                     /note="hygR"
                     /translation="VTQESLLLLDRIDSDDSYASLRNDQEFWEPLARRALEELGLPVPP
                     VLRVPGESTNPVLVGEPDPVIKLFGEHWCGPESLASESEAYAVLADAPVPVPRLLGRGE
                     LRPGTGAWPWPYLVMSRMTGTTWRSAMDGTTDRNALLALARELGRVLGRLHRVPLTGNT
                     VLTPHSEVFPELLRERRAATVEDHRGWGYLSPRLLDRLEDWLPDVDTLLAGREPRFVHG
                     DLHGTNIFVDLAATEVTGIVDFTDVYAGDSRYSLVQLHLNAFRGDREILAALLDGAQWK
                     RTEDFARELLAFTFLHDFEVFEETPLDLSGFTDPEELAQFLWGPPDTAPGA"
     rep_origin      1280..1680
                     /direction=RIGHT
                     /label="ColE1"
                     /note="ColE1"
     misc_binding    2054..3135
                     /label="sequence-verified (primer AP330)"
                     /note="sequence-verified"
     rep_origin      2826..3342
                     /direction=RIGHT
                     /label="mycobact ori"
                     /note="mycobact ori"
     misc_binding    3078..4062
                     /label="sequence-verified (primer AP329)"
                     /note="sequence-verified"
     promoter        4046..6657
                     /label="acetamidase promoter"
                     /note="acetamidase promoter"
     CDS             complement(4046..5119)
                     /codon_start=1
                     /transl_table=11
                     /gene="amiC"
                     /product="acetamidase regulator"
                     /label="amiC"
                     /note="amiC"
                     /note="AmiC"
                     /db_xref="GI:31339872"
                     /protein_id="DAA01131.1"
                     /translation="VQDGEVEFRVGLVIPLQGPAGIFAPSCEAVAELAAKEVNDRGGLQ
                     GRKVTIEVLDGGAPGDDVARTVADRLRGHGLDAVTGWHISAVRNRISPVVRDRIPYVYT
                     SLYEGGERTPGVFCTGETPQIQIAPALAWLRDHFGIRSWCLVGDDYIWPRRSAAAARAY
                     CRDLDLELRREIYVPYGTDDFRAPVRKAIASGAQAVLMLLVGQDAVLFNREFARAGGHD
                     RMARFSPLMEENMLLASGAGSTENLYVAAAYFSSLATAGAMDLMGSYVARYGADAPPLN
                     AMAESCYEGLVALEAIFQRAHSPEIPDLMASAHDVGFDGPRGPMCMRDSQFDQQVYIAS
                     ADGYDFDILDTLTTLDA"
     gene            complement(4046..5119)
                     /gene="amiC"
                     /note="amiC"
     misc_binding    4275..5225
                     /label="sequence-verified (primer AP340)"
                     /note="sequence-verified"
     CDS             5220..5648
                     /codon_start=1
                     /transl_table=11
                     /gene="amiA"
                     /product="acetamidase regulator"
                     /label="amiA"
                     /note="amiA"
                     /note="marR family of regulators; AmiA"
                     /db_xref="GI:31339873"
                     /protein_id="DAA01132.1"
                     /translation="MAAGQQRRPNLLLPLVRLTHLAESAIERVLADSSLKIEDWRVLDE
                     LAGRRTVPMSDLAQATLITGPTLTRTVDRLVSQGIIYRTADLHDRRRVLVALTPRGRTL
                     RNRLVDAVAEAECAAFESCGLDVDQLRELVDTTSNLTS"
     gene            5220..5648
                     /gene="amiA"
                     /note="amiA"
     CDS             5728..6012
                     /codon_start=1
                     /transl_table=11
                     /gene="amiD"
                     /product="acetamidase regulator"
                     /label="amiD"
                     /note="amiD"
                     /note="AmiD"
                     /db_xref="GI:31339874"
                     /protein_id="DAA01133.1"
                     /translation="MPTYTFRCSHCGPFDLTCAISERDAAATCPECRTPARRVFGSVGL
                     TTFTAGHHRAFDAASASAESPTVVKSIPAGADRPRAPRRNPGLPSLPRY"
     gene            5728..6012
                     /gene="amiD"
                     /note="amiD"
     CDS             6017..6657
                     /codon_start=1
                     /transl_table=11
                     /gene="amiS"
                     /product="acetamidase transporter"
                     /label="amiS"
                     /note="amiS"
                     /note="AmiS"
                     /db_xref="GI:31339875"
                     /protein_id="DAA01134.1"
                     /translation="MGGVGLFYVGAVLIIDGLMLLGRISPRGATPLNFFVGGLQVVTPT
                     VLILQSGGDAAVIFAASGLYLFGFTYLWVAINNVTDWDGEGLGWFSLFVAIAALGYSWH
                     AFTAEADPAFGVIWLLWAVLWFMLFLLLGLGHDALGPAVGFVAVAEGVITAAVPAFLIV
                     SGNWETGPLPAAVIAVIGFAAVVLAYPIGRRLAARQSPTLHRPRSRPPPD"
     gene            6017..6657
                     /gene="amiS"
                     /note="amiS"
     misc_binding    6597..782
                     /label="sequence-verified (primer AP328)"
                     /note="sequence-verified"
     misc_feature    6675..6677
                     /label="start codon"
                     /note="start codon"
     CDS             6681..6698
                     /codon_start=1
                     /label="His6"
                     /note="His6"
                     /translation="HHHHHH"
     misc_binding    6711..6731
                     /label="TEV"
                     /note="TEV"
                     /note="protease site"
     misc_feature    6733..6781
                     /label="MCS"
                     /note="MCS"
ORIGIN
        1 gctagagggg gcgtcaggcg ccgggggcgg tgtccggcgg cccccagagg aactgcgcca
       61 gttcctccgg atcggtgaag ccggagagat ccagcggggt ctcctcgaac acctcgaagt
      121 cgtgcaggaa ggtgaaggcg agcagttcgc gggcgaagtc ctcggtccgc ttccactgcg
      181 ccccgtcgag cagcgcggcc aggatctcgc ggtcgccccg gaaggcgttg agatgcagtt
      241 gcaccaggct gtagcgggag tctcccgcat agacgtcggt gaagtcgacg atcccggtga
      301 cctcggtcgc ggccaggtcc acgaagatgt tggtcccgtg caggtcgccg tggacgaacc
      361 ggggttcgcg gccggccagc agcgtgtcca cgtccggcag ccagtcctcc aggcggtcca
      421 gcagccgggg cgagaggtag ccccacccgc ggtggtcctc gacggtcgcc gcgcggcgtt
      481 cccgcagcag ttccgggaag acctcggaat ggggggtgag cacggtgttc ccggtcagcg
      541 gcaccctgtg cagccggccg agcacccggc cgagttcgcg ggccagggcg agcagcgcgt
      601 tccggtcggt cgtgccgtcc atcgcggacc gccaggtggt gccggtcatc cggctcatca
      661 ccaggtaggg ccacggccag gctccggtgc cgggccgcag ctcgccgcgg ccgaggaggc
      721 ggggcaccgg caccggggcg tccgccagga ccgcgtacgc ctccgactcc gacgcgaggc
      781 tctccggacc gcaccagtgc tcgccgaaca gcttgatcac cgggtcgggc tcgccgacca
      841 gtacggggtt ggtgctctcg ccgggcaccc gcagcaccgg cggcaccggc agcccgagct
      901 cctccagggc tcggcgggcc agcggctccc agaattcctg gtcgttccgc aggctcgcgt
      961 aggaatcatc cgaatcaata cggtcgagaa gtaacaggga ttcttgtgtc acnnnntcag
     1021 aattggttaa ttggttgtaa cactggcaga gcattacgct gacttgacgg gacggcggct
     1081 ttgttgaata aatcgaactt ttgctgagtt gaaggatcag atcacgcatc ttcccgacaa
     1141 cgcagaccgt tccgtggcaa agcaaaagtt caaaatcacc aactggtcca cctacaacaa
     1201 agctctcatc aaccgtggct ccctcacttt ctggctggat gatggggcga ttcaggcctg
     1261 gtatgagtca gcaacacctt cttcacgagg cagacctcac tagttccact gagcgtcaga
     1321 ccccgtagaa aagatcaaag gatcttcttg agatcctttt tttctgcgcg taatctgctg
     1381 cttgcaaaca aaaaaaccac cgctaccagc ggtggtttgt ttgccggatc aagagctacc
     1441 aactcttttt ccgaaggtaa ctggcttcag cagagcgcag ataccaaata ctgtccttct
     1501 agtgtagccg tagttaggcc accacttcaa gaactctgta gcaccgccta catacctcgc
     1561 tctgctaatc ctgttaccag tggctgctgc cagtggcgat aagtcgtgtc ttaccgggtt
     1621 ggactcaaga cgatagttac cggataaggc gcagcggtcg ggctgaacgg ggggttcgtg
     1681 cacacagccc agcttggagc gaacgaccta caccgaactg agatacctac agcgtgagca
     1741 ttgagaaagc gccacgcttc ccgaagggag aaaggcggac aggtatccgg taagcggcag
     1801 ggtcggaaca ggagagcgca cgagggagct tccaggggga aacgcctggt atctttatag
     1861 tcctgtcggg tttcgccacc tctgacttga gcgtcgattt ttgtgatgct cgtcaggggg
     1921 gcggagccta tggaaaaacg ccagcaacgc ggccttttta cggttcctgg ccttttgctg
     1981 gccttttgct cacatgttct ttcctgcgtt atcccctgat tctgtggata accgtattac
     2041 cgcctttgag tgagctgata ccgctcgccg cagccgaacg accgagcgca acgcgtgcgg
     2101 ccgcacgcgt gagcccacca gctccgtaag ttcgggcgct gtgtggctcg tacccgcgca
     2161 ttcaggcggc agggggtcta acgggtctaa ggcggcgtgt acggccgcca cagcggctct
     2221 cagcggcccg gaaacgtcct cgaaacgacg catgtgttcc tcctggttgg tacaggtggt
     2281 tgggggtgct cggctgtcgc tggtgttcca ccaccagggc tcgacgggag agcgggggag
     2341 tgtgcagttg tggggtggcc cctcagcgaa atatctgact tggagctcgt gtcggaccat
     2401 acaccggtga ttaatcgtgg tctactacca agcgtgagcc acgtcgccga cgaatttgag
     2461 cagctctggc tgccgtactg gccgctggca agcgacgatc tgctcgaggg gatctaccgc
     2521 caaagccgcg cgtcggccct aggccgccgg tacatcgagg cgaacccaac agcgctggca
     2581 aacctgctgg tcgtggacgt agaccatcca gacgcagcgc tccgagcgct cagcgcccgg
     2641 gggtcccatc cgctgcccaa cgcgatcgtg ggcaatcgcg ccaacggcca cgcacacgca
     2701 gtgtgggcac tcaacgcccc tgttccacgc accgaatacg cgcggcgtaa gccgctcgca
     2761 tacatggcgg cgtgcgccga aggccttcgg cgcgccgtcg atggcgaccg cagttactca
     2821 ggcctcatga ccaaaaaccc cggccacatc gcctgggaaa cggaatggct ccactcagat
     2881 ctctacacac tcagccacat cgaggccgag ctcggcgcga acatgccacc gccgcgctgg
     2941 cgtcagcaga ccacgtacaa agcggctccg acgccgctag ggcggaattg cgcactgttc
     3001 gattccgtca ggttgtgggc ctatcgtccc gccctcatgc ggatctacct gccgacccgg
     3061 aacgtggacg gactcggccg cgcgatctat gccgagtgcc acgcgcgaaa cgccgaattt
     3121 ccgtgcaacg acgtgtgtcc cggaccgcta ccggacagcg aggtccgcgc catcgccaac
     3181 agcatttggc gttggatcac aaccaagtcg cgcatttggg cggacgggat cgtggtctac
     3241 gaggccacac tcagtgcgcg ccagtcggcc atctcgcgga agggcgcagc agcgcgcacg
     3301 gcggcgagca cagttgcgcg gcgcgcaaag tccgcgtcag ccatgcatgg aggcattgct
     3361 atgagcgacg gctacagcga cggctacaac cggcagccga ctgtccgcaa aaagcggcgc
     3421 gtgaccgccg ccgaaggcgc tcgaatcacc ggactatccg aacgccacgt cgtccggctc
     3481 gtggcgcagg aacgcagcga gtggctcgcc gagcaggctg cacgccgcga acgcatccgc
     3541 gcctatcacg acgacgaggg ccactcttgg ccgcaaacgg ccaaacattt cgggctgcat
     3601 ctggacaccg ttaagcgact cggctatcgg gcgaggaaag agcgtgcggc agaacaggaa
     3661 gcggctcaaa aggcccacaa cgaagccgac aatccaccgc tgttctaacg caattgggga
     3721 gcgggtgtcg cgggggttcc gtggggggtt ccgttgcaac gggtcggaca ggtaaaagtc
     3781 ctggtagacg ctagttttct ggtttgggcc atgcctgtct cgttgcgtgt ttcgttgcgc
     3841 ccgttttgaa taccagccag acgagacggg gttctacgaa tcttggtcga taccaagcca
     3901 tttccgctga atatcgggga gctcaccgcc agaatcggtg gttgtggtga tgtacgtggc
     3961 gaactccgtt gtagtgcctg tggtggcatc cgtggcgcgg ccgcggtacc agatctttaa
     4021 atctagataa agaagtgacg cggtctcaag cgtcgagcgt cgtcagcgtg tcgaggatgt
     4081 cgaagtcgta gccgtcggcg ctggcgatgt agacctgctg gtcgaattga ctgtcgcgca
     4141 tacacatcgg gccccggggc ccgtcgaacc cgacatcgtg cgcggatgcc atcaggtccg
     4201 gtatctcggg ggagtgggcc cgctggaaga tggcctcgag cgcaacgaga ccctcgtaac
     4261 aggattcggc catcgcgttg agcggtggcg cgtcggcgcc gtagcgggcg acgtagctgc
     4321 ccatcaggtc catcgcaccc gcggtggcca gtgaactgaa gtacgccgcg gcgacataga
     4381 ggttttcggt ggagccggcg ccgctggcca gcagcatgtt ctcctccatc agcgggctga
     4441 accgcgccat gcggtcgtgc ccgccggcgc gcgcgaactc gcggttgaac aacacggcgt
     4501 cctggccgac gagcagcatc aacacggcct gcgcccccga cgcgatggcc ttgcggacag
     4561 gtgcgcggaa atcgtcggtg ccgtacggga cgtagatctc ccgtctgagc tcgaggtcca
     4621 gatctcggca gtacgcgcgg gcggccgcgg cggaacggcg cggccagatg tagtcatcgc
     4681 cgaccaggca ccaggaccgg atgccgaagt ggtcgcgcag ccaggcgagc gcgggcgcga
     4741 tctggatctg cggtgtctcg cctgtgcaga acacgcccgg tgtgcgttca ccgccctcgt
     4801 acaacgaggt gtagacgtac gggatgcggt cgcggaccac cggggagatg cggttgcgca
     4861 cggccgagat gtgccagccg gtcacggcgt cgagaccgtg acctcgcaac cggtcggcga
     4921 cggtccgggc gacgtcgtcg ccgggcgctc cgccgtcgag cacctcgatg gtgaccttgc
     4981 ggccctgcag gccgcctcgg tcgttgacct ccttggccgc gagctcggcc acggcctcgc
     5041 acgaaggcgc gaagattccc gctggccctt gaagcggaat caccagcccg acgcggaact
     5101 caacctcgcc gtcctgcact ccagatcacc gtcgatcccg tgtagtctgc gcttcaaagg
     5161 tttctagcag aaataattca ttctgaacag accccgccgt cgacacgagg agacccaaca
     5221 tggccgccgg acagcagcgc cgccccaacc tcctgctgcc gttggtgcgt ctgacccacc
     5281 tcgcggagtc ggcgatcgaa cgcgtgctcg cggactcgtc gctcaagatc gaggactggc
     5341 gcgtgctcga cgagttggcc ggacggcgca ccgtgcccat gagcgatctc gcgcaggcca
     5401 cgctgatcac gggtccgact ctcaccagaa ccgtcgatcg ccttgtgtcg caagggatca
     5461 tctaccggac tgccgatctg catgaccgcc ggcgggtgct cgtggcgttg accccgcggg
     5521 ggcggacgct gcgcaaccgc ctggtggacg cggtagccga ggccgagtgt gcggcttttg
     5581 aatcgtgcgg gctggacgtc gaccagttgc gcgaactcgt cgacaccacc tcgaatttga
     5641 cttcgtaacc acccgcgccc ggccggcgtt cacccttgac ttttattttc atctggatat
     5701 atttcgggtg aatggaaagg ggtgaccatg ccgacctaca cattccgttg ttcccactgc
     5761 ggtcccttcg atctcacctg cgcgatctcc gagcgcgatg cggcggcgac ctgtccggag
     5821 tgccggacgc cggcgcgccg ggtcttcggt tcggtagggc tgacgacatt caccgcggga
     5881 catcaccgcg cattcgacgc ggcgtccgcg agcgccgaaa gtcccacggt ggtgaagtcg
     5941 attcccgcag gcgcggaccg cccgcgggcc ccgcgccgca atcccggtct accgagtctg
     6001 ccgaggtact agcgacatgg gtggcgtcgg gctcttctac gtgggtgcgg tgctcatcat
     6061 cgacgggctg atgctgctgg gccgcatcag cccacgaggc gcaacaccgc tgaacttctt
     6121 cgtcggcgga ctgcaggtgg tgacgcctac ggtgctgatc ctgcagtccg gcggagacgc
     6181 ggccgtgatc ttcgcggcct ccgggctcta cctgttcggc ttcacctacc tgtgggtggc
     6241 catcaacaac gtgaccgact gggacggaga aggtctcgga tggttctcgc tgttcgtcgc
     6301 gatcgccgca ctcggctact cgtggcacgc gttcaccgcc gaggccgacc cggcgttcgg
     6361 ggtgatctgg ctgctgtggg cagtgctgtg gttcatgctg ttcctgctgc tcggcctggg
     6421 gcacgacgca ctggggcccg ccgtcgggtt cgtcgcggtg gccgaaggcg tgatcaccgc
     6481 cgccgtgccg gccttcctga tcgtgtcggg caactgggaa accggcccgc tccccgccgc
     6541 ggtcatcgcc gtgatcggtt ttgccgcagt tgttctcgca taccccatcg ggcgccgtct
     6601 cgcagcgcgt cagtcaccaa ccctccaccg gccgcgctcg cggccaccac ccgataagag
     6661 aaagggagtc caccatgaag caccaccacc accaccaccc gtcggccggc gagaacctgt
     6721 acttccaggg cgccatggac gataaggtac cggatccgaa ttcgatatcg ctagcaagct
     6781 tatcgatgtc gacgtagtta actagcgtac gatcgactgc caggcatcaa ataaaacgaa
     6841 aggctcagtc gaaagactgg gcctttcgtt ttatgccatc atggccgcgg tgatca
//
